Addgene plasmid #222414: FKBP-GFP-BAF
Purpose: To express BAF with GFP and a FKBP tag for rapamycin-induced heterodimerisation in mammalian cells
Depositing lab: Stephen Royle. Depositing organization: University of Warwick. Publication: Nondisruptive inducible labeling of ER-membrane contact sites using the Lamin B receptor. Downie L, Ferrandiz N, Courthold E, Jones M, Royle SJ. PLoS Biol. 2025 Jul 10;23(7):e3003249. doi: 10.1371/journal.pbio.3003249. eCollection 2025 Jul. PubMed 40638559.
Backbone
  Vector backbone: FKBP-GFP-C1
  Vector type: Mammalian Expression
Growth in bacteria
  Bacterial resistance: Kanamycin, 50 μg/mL
  Growth temperature: 37°C
  Growth strain: DH5alpha
  Copy number: Unknown
Gene/Insert
  Gene/Insert name: BAF
  Species: H. sapiens (human)
  Entrez Gene: BANF1 (a.k.a. BAF, BCRP1, D14S1460, NGPS)
  Tag / fusion protein: FKBP-GFP (N terminal on insert)
  Cloning method: Restriction Enzyme; 5′ cloning site BglII (unknown if destroyed); 3′ cloning site Acc65I (unknown if destroyed)
Terms and licenses: Academic/Nonprofit Terms; Industry Terms: Not Available to Industry
Depositor comments: Please visit https://doi.org/10.1101/2024.05.31.596797 for bioRxiv preprint.
How to cite: FKBP-GFP-BAF was a gift from Stephen Royle (Addgene plasmid # 222414 ; http://n2t.net/addgene:222414 ; RRID:Addgene_222414)
