[The description below was written by a language model from this plasmid's Addgene catalogue record and pLannotate feature annotations shown in this document.]
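Description:
FKBP-GFP-BAF is a 5.3 kb mammalian expression plasmid built on the FKBP-GFP-C1 backbone, an EGFP-C1-style vector in which the gene of interest is fused downstream of the tags. It is propagated in E. coli through a high-copy ColE1/pUC-type origin and selected with kanamycin. The single NeoR/KanR (Tn5 aminoglycoside phosphotransferase) gene sits behind tandem bacterial (bla) and SV40 early promoters and is terminated by an HSV TK polyadenylation signal. The same marker can therefore confer G418 resistance in mammalian cells. An f1 origin is also present. Short annotated fragments of ble, SV40 large T antigen and the bGH poly(A) signal appear to be incidental backbone remnants rather than functional elements.

The expression cassette uses the human CMV immediate-early enhancer and promoter to drive one open reading frame encoding human FKBP12 (FKBP1A), then EGFP, then human BANF1 (barrier-to-autointegration factor, BAF). It is followed by residual multiple cloning site sequence and the SV40 poly(A) signal. The BAF coding sequence was inserted by restriction cloning between BglII and Acc65I sites, so the FKBP-GFP module lies at its N terminus.

EGFP allows the fusion protein to be followed by fluorescence microscopy. The FKBP domain supports rapamycin-induced heterodimerisation, in which rapamycin bridges FKBP to an FRB-tagged partner supplied from a separate construct; the record does not name that partner. The stated purpose is to express tagged BAF in mammalian cells for such inducible dimerisation experiments. The associated publication concerns inducible labelling of ER-membrane contact sites using the Lamin B receptor.
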