Features (pLannotate 1.2.2; 16 found; start..end, strand, type, name):
     61..364     +  enhancer       CMV enhancer: human cytomegalovirus immediate early enhancer
    365..568     +  promoter       CMV promoter: human cytomegalovirus (CMV) immediate early promoter
    604..927     +  CDS            FKBP1A: FKB1A_HUMAN - Also known as FKBP1, FKBP12. Experimental evidence at protein level: Swiss-Prot protein existence level 1. Keeps in an inactive conformation TGFBR1, the TGF-beta type I serine/threonine kinase receptor, preventing TGF-beta receptor activation in absence of ligand. Recruits SMAD7 to ACVR1B which prevents the association of SMAD2 and SMAD3 with the activin receptor complex, thereby blocking the activin signal. May modulate the RYR1 calcium channel activity. PPIases accelerate the folding of proteins. It catalyzes the cis-trans isomerization of proline imidic peptide bonds in oligop
    943..1659    +  CDS            EGFP: EGFP is a basic (constitutively fluorescent) green fluorescent protein published in 1996, derived from Aequorea victoria. It is reported to be a rapidly-maturing weak dimer with moderate acid sensitivity.
   1675..1941    +  CDS            BANF1: BAF_HUMAN - Also known as BAF, BCRG1. Experimental evidence at protein level: Swiss-Prot protein existence level 1. (Microbial infection) In case of poxvirus infection, has an antiviral activity by blocking viral DNA replication. From Homo sapiens (Human).
   1945..1988    +  misc_feature   MCS (fragment): multiple cloning site
   2005..2089    +  CDS            large T antigen (fragment): large T antigen from SV40 (simian virus 40)
   2112..2233    +  polyA_signal   SV40 poly(A) signal: SV40 polyadenylation signal
   2267..2695    -  rep_origin     f1 ori (sequence partly withheld): f1 bacteriophage origin of replication; arrow indicates direction of (+) strand synthesis
   2722..2826    +  promoter       AmpR promoter: bla
   2828..3185    +  promoter       SV40 promoter: SV40 enhancer and early promoter
   3220..4014    +  CDS            NeoR/KanR: aminoglycoside phosphotransferase from Tn5; aph(3')-II (or nptII); confers resistance to neomycin, kanamycin, and G418 (Geneticin®)
   4035..4187    +  CDS            ble (fragment): BLE_KLEPN - Experimental evidence at protein level: Swiss-Prot protein existence level 1. Binding protein with a strong affinity to the bleomycin family of antibiotics. Binds to CL990; an antimitotic-antibiotic compound. From Klebsiella pneumoniae.
   4246..4293    +  polyA_signal   HSV TK poly(A) signal: herpes simplex virus thymidine kinase polyadenylation signal (Cole and Stacy, 1985)
   4384..4400    -  polyA_signal   bGH poly(A) signal (fragment): bovine growth hormone polyadenylation signal
   4622..5210    +  rep_origin     ori: high-copy-number ColE1/pMB1/pBR322/pUC origin of replication
>Addgene plasmid #222414 | FKBP-GFP-BAF | addgene full sequence | sequence record 439135 | Addgene NGS Result
TAGTTATTAATAGTAATCAATTACGGGGTCATTAGTTCATAGCCCATATATGGAGTTCCGCGTTACATAA
CTTACGGTAAATGGCCCGCCTGGCTGACCGCCCAACGACCCCCGCCCATTGACGTCAATAATGACGTATG
TTCCCATAGTAACGCCAATAGGGACTTTCCATTGACGTCAATGGGTGGAGTATTTACGGTAAACTGCCCA
CTTGGCAGTACATCAAGTGTATCATATGCCAAGTACGCCCCCTATTGACGTCAATGACGGTAAATGGCCC
GCCTGGCATTATGCCCAGTACATGACCTTATGGGACTTTCCTACTTGGCAGTACATCTACGTATTAGTCA
TCGCTATTACCATGGTGATGCGGTTTTGGCAGTACATCAATGGGCGTGGATAGCGGTTTGACTCACGGGG
ATTTCCAAGTCTCCACCCCATTGACGTCAATGGGAGTTTGTTTTGGCACCAAAATCAACGGGACTTTCCA
AAATGTCGTAACAACTCCGCCCCATTGACGCAAATGGGCGGTAGGCGTGTACGGTGGGAGGTCTATATAA
GCAGAGCTGGTTTAGTGAACCGTCAGATCCGCTAGCCCCACCAATGGGAGTGCAGGTGGAAACCATCTCC
CCAGGAGACGGGCGCACCTTCCCCAAGCGCGGCCAGACCTGCGTGGTGCACTACACCGGGATGCTTGAAG
ATGGAAAGAAATTTGATTCCTCCCGGGACAGAAACAAGCCCTTTAAGTTTATGCTAGGCAAGCAGGAGGT
GATCCGAGGCTGGGAAGAAGGGGTTGCCCAGATGAGTGTGGGTCAGAGAGCCAAACTGACTATATCTCCA
GATTATGCCTATGGTGCCACTGGGCACCCAGGCATCATCCCACCACATGCCACTCTCGTCTTCGATGTGG
AGCTTCTAAAACTGGAACGACCGGTCGCCACCATGGTGAGCAAGGGCGAGGAGCTGTTCACCGGGGTGGT
GCCCATCCTGGTCGAGCTGGACGGCGACGTAAACGGCCACAAGTTCAGCGTGTCCGGCGAGGGCGAGGGC
GATGCCACCTACGGCAAGCTGACCCTGAAGTTCATCTGCACCACCGGCAAGCTGCCCGTGCCCTGGCCCA
CCCTCGTGACCACCCTGACCTACGGCGTGCAGTGCTTCAGCCGCTACCCCGACCACATGAAGCAGCACGA
CTTCTTCAAGTCCGCCATGCCCGAAGGCTACGTCCAGGAGCGCACCATCTTCTTCAAGGACGACGGCAAC
TACAAGACCCGCGCCGAGGTGAAGTTCGAGGGCGACACCCTGGTGAACCGCATCGAGCTGAAGGGCATCG
ACTTCAAGGAGGACGGCAACATCCTGGGGCACAAGCTGGAGTACAACTACAACAGCCACAACGTCTATAT
CATGGCCGACAAGCAGAAGAACGGCATCAAGGTGAACTTCAAGATCCGCCACAACATCGAGGACGGCAGC
GTGCAGCTCGCCGACCACTACCAGCAGAACACCCCCATCGGCGACGGCCCCGTGCTGCTGCCCGACAACC
ACTACCTGAGCACCCAGTCCGCCCTGAGCAAAGACCCCAACGAGAAGCGCGATCACATGGTCCTGCTGGA
GTTCGTGACCGCCGCCGGGATCACTCTCGGCATGGACGAGCTGTACAAGTCCGGACTCAGATCTATGACA
ACCTCCCAAAAGCACCGAGACTTCGTGGCAGAGCCCATGGGGGAGAAGCCAGTGGGGAGCCTGGCTGGGA
TTGGTGAAGTCCTGGGCAAGAAGCTGGAGGAAAGGGGTTTTGACAAGGCCTATGTTGTCCTTGGCCAGTT
TCTGGTGCTAAAGAAAGATGAAGACCTCTTCCGGGAATGGCTGAAAGACACTTGTGGCGCCAACGCCAAG
CAGTCCCGGGACTGCTTCGGATGCCTTCGAGAGTGGTGTGATGCCTTCTTGTAGAAGCTTCGAATTCTGC
AGTCGACGGTACCGCGGGCCCGGGATCCACCGGATCTAGATAACTGATCATAATCAGCCATACCACATTT
GTAGAGGTTTTACTTGCTTTAAAAAACCTCCCACACCTCCCCCTGAACCTGAAACATAAAATGAATGCAA
TTGTTGTTGTTAACTTGTTTATTGCAGCTTATAATGGTTACAAATAAAGCAATAGCATCACAAATTTCAC
AAATAAAGCATTTTTTTCACTGCATTCTAGTTGTGGTTTGTCCAAACTCATCAATGTATCTTAACGCGTA
AATTGTAAGCGTTAATATTTTGTTAAAATTCGCGTTAAATTTTTGTTAAATCAGCTCATTTTTTAACCAA
TAGGCCGAAATCGGCAAAATCCCTTATAAATCAAAAGAATAGACCGAGATAGGGT
[37 nt withheld, positions 2366-2402]
AAAGAACGTGGACTCCAACGTCAAAGG
[49 nt withheld, positions 2430-2478]
T
[91 nt withheld, positions 2480-2570]
G
[124 nt withheld, positions 2572-2695]
CAGGTGGCACTTTTCGGGGAAATGTGCGCGGAACCCCTATTTGTTTATTTTTCTAAATACATTCAAATAT
GTATCCGCTCATGAGACAATAACCCTGATAAATGCTTCAATAATATTGAAAAAGGAAGAGTCCTGAGGCG
GAAAGAACCAGCTGTGGAATGTGTGTCAGTTAGGGTGTGGAAAGTCCCCAGGCTCCCCAGCAGGCAGAAG
TATGCAAAGCATGCATCTCAATTAGTCAGCAACCAGGTGTGGAAAGTCCCCAGGCTCCCCAGCAGGCAGA
AGTATGCAAAGCATGCATCTCAATTAGTCAGCAACCATAGTCCCGCCCCTAACTCCGCCCATCCCGCCCC
TAACTCCGCCCAGTTCCGCCCATTCTCCGCCCCATGGCTGACTAATTTTTTTTATTTATGCAGAGGCCGA
GGCCGCCTCGGCCTCTGAGCTATTCCAGAAGTAGTGAGGAGGCTTTTTTGGAGGCCTAGGCTTTTGCAAA
GATCGATCAAGAGACAGGATGAGGATCGTTTCGCATGATTGAACAAGATGGATTGCACGCAGGTTCTCCG
GCCGCTTGGGTGGAGAGGCTATTCGGCTATGACTGGGCACAACAGACAATCGGCTGCTCTGATGCCGCCG
TGTTCCGGCTGTCAGCGCAGGGGCGCCCGGTTCTTTTTGTCAAGACCGACCTGTCCGGTGCCCTGAATGA
ACTGCAAGACGAGGCAGCGCGGCTATCGTGGCTGGCCACGACGGGCGTTCCTTGCGCAGCTGTGCTCGAC
GTTGTCACTGAAGCGGGAAGGGACTGGCTGCTATTGGGCGAAGTGCCGGGGCAGGATCTCCTGTCATCTC
ACCTTGCTCCTGCCGAGAAAGTATCCATCATGGCTGATGCAATGCGGCGGCTGCATACGCTTGATCCGGC
TACCTGCCCATTCGACCACCAAGCGAAACATCGCATCGAGCGAGCACGTACTCGGATGGAAGCCGGTCTT
GTCGATCAGGATGATCTGGACGAAGAGCATCAGGGGCTCGCGCCAGCCGAACTGTTCGCCAGGCTCAAGG
CGAGCATGCCCGACGGCGAGGATCTCGTCGTGACCCATGGCGATGCCTGCTTGCCGAATATCATGGTGGA
AAATGGCCGCTTTTCTGGATTCATCGACTGTGGCCGGCTGGGTGTGGCGGACCGCTATCAGGACATAGCG
TTGGCTACCCGTGATATTGCTGAAGAGCTTGGCGGCGAATGGGCTGACCGCTTCCTCGTGCTTTACGGTA
TCGCCGCTCCCGATTCGCAGCGCATCGCCTTCTATCGCCTTCTTGACGAGTTCTTCTGAGCGGGACTCTG
GGGTTCGAAATGACCGACCAAGCGACGCCCAACCTGCCATCACGAGATTTCGATTCCACCGCCGCCTTCT
ATGAAAGGTTGGGCTTCGGAATCGTTTTCCGGGACGCCGGCTGGATGATCCTCCAGCGCGGGGATCTCAT
GCTGGAGTTCTTCGCCCACCCTAGGGGGAGGCTAACTGAAACACGGAAGGAGACAATACCGGAAGGAACC
CGCGCTATGACGGCAATAAAAAGACAGAATAAAACGCACGGTGTTGGGTCGTTTGTTCATAAACGCGGGG
TTCGGTCCCAGGGCTGGCACTCTGTCGATACCCCACCGAGACCCCATTGGGGCCAATACGCCCGCGTTTC
TTCCTTTTCCCCACCCCACCCCCCAAGTTCGGGTGAAGGCCCAGGGCTCGCAGCCAACGTCGGGGCGGCA
GGCCCTGCCATAGCCTCAGGTTACTCATATATACTTTAGATTGATTTAAAACTTCATTTTTAATTTAAAA
GGATCTAGGTGAAGATCCTTTTTGATAATCTCATGACCAAAATCCCTTAACGTGAGTTTTCGTTCCACTG
AGCGTCAGACCCCGTAGAAAAGATCAAAGGATCTTCTTGAGATCCTTTTTTTCTGCGCGTAATCTGCTGC
TTGCAAACAAAAAAACCACCGCTACCAGCGGTGGTTTGTTTGCCGGATCAAGAGCTACCAACTCTTTTTC
CGAAGGTAACTGGCTTCAGCAGAGCGCAGATACCAAATACTGTTCTTCTAGTGTAGCCGTAGTTAGGCCA
CCACTTCAAGAACTCTGTAGCACCGCCTACATACCTCGCTCTGCTAATCCTGTTACCAGTGGCTGCTGCC
AGTGGCGATAAGTCGTGTCTTACCGGGTTGGACTCAAGACGATAGTTACCGGATAAGGCGCAGCGGTCGG
GCTGAACGGGGGGTTCGTGCACACAGCCCAGCTTGGAGCGAACGACCTACACCGAACTGAGATACCTACA
GCGTGAGCTATGAGAAAGCGCCACGCTTCCCGAAGGGAGAAAGGCGGACAGGTATCCGGTAAGCGGCAGG
GTCGGAACAGGAGAGCGCACGAGGGAGCTTCCAGGGGGAAACGCCTGGTATCTTTATAGTCCTGTCGGGT
TTCGCCACCTCTGACTTGAGCGTCGATTTTTGTGATGCTCGTCAGGGGGGCGGAGCCTATGGAAAAACGC
CAGCAACGCGGCCTTTTTACGGTTCCTGGCCTTTTGCTGGCCTTTTGCTCACATGTTCTTTCCTGCGTTA
TCCCCTGATTCTGTGGATAACCGTATTACCGCCATGCAT
